>Addgene plasmid #134895 | pAT1089_PB-EF1a-Blast_2A_rtTA3-SV40pA_pCW-dCas9 | addgene full sequence | sequence record 272127 | Addgene NGS Result
AGCGCCCAATACGCAAACCGCCTCTCCCCGCGCGTTGGCCGATTCATTAATGCAGCTGGCACGACAGGTT
TCCCGACTGGAAAGCGGGCAGTGAGCGCAACGCAATTAATGTGAGTTAGCTCACTCATTAGGCACCCCAG
GCTTTACACTTTATGCTTCCGGCTCGTATGTTGTGTGGAATTGTGAGCGGATAACAATTTCACACAGGAA
ACAGCTATGACCATGATTACGCCAAGCTCAGAATTAACCCTCACTAAAGGGACTAGTCCTGCAGGTTTAA
ACGAATTCGCCCTTTTAACCCTAGAAAGATAGTCTGCGTAAAATTGACGCATGCATTCTTGAAATATTGC
TCTCTCTTTCTAAATAGCGCGAATCCGTCGCTGTGCATTTAGGACATCTCAGTCGCCGCTTGGAGCTCCC
GTGAGGCGTGCTTGTCAATGCGGTAAGTGTCACTGATTTTGAACTATAACGACCGCGTGAGTCAAAATGA
CGCATGATTATCTTTTACGTGACTTTTAAGATTTAACTCATACGATAATTATATTGTTATTTCATGTTCT
ACTTACGTGATAACTTATTATATATATATTTTCTTGTTATAGATATCAACTAGAATGCTAGACCTTTCGT
CTTCAAGAATTCCGATCATATTCAATAACCCTTAATTAGGTCCCTCGAAGAGGTTCACTGGCGCGTTGGA
TCCCCGGGTACCGAGTTGGGAGCTCACGGGGACAGCCCCCCCCCAAAGCCCCCAGGGATGTAATTACGTC
CCTCCCCCGCTAGGGGGCAGCAGCGAGCCGCCCGGGGCTCCGCTCCGGTCCGGCGCTCCCCCCGCATCCC
CGAGCCGGCAGCGTGCGGGGACAGCCCGGGCACGGGGAAGGTGGCACGGGATCGCTTTCCTCTGAACGCT
TCTCGCTGCTCTTTGAGCCTGCAGACACCTGGGGGGATACGGGGAAAAAGCTTTAGGCTGAAAGAGAGAT
TTAGAATGACAGTCTAGTGGGAGCTCACGGGGACAGCCCCCCCCCAAAGCCCCCAGGGATGTAATTACGT
CCCTCCCCCGCTAGGGGGCAGCAGCGAGCCGCCCGGGGCTCCGCTCCGGTCCGGCGCTCCCCCCGCATCC
CCGAGCCGGCAGCGTGCGGGGACAGCCCGGGCACGGGGAAGGTGGCACGGGATCGCTTTCCTCTGAACGC
TTCTCGCTGCTCTTTGAGCCTGCAGACACCTGGGGGGATACGGGGAAAAAGCTTTAGGCTGAAAGAGAGA
TTTAGAATGACAGAACTCGATTTCATTGCAGACTGGCGCGCCGCCTTTTTACGGTTCCTGGCCTTTTGCT
GGCCTTTTGCTCACATGTCACGTGAGGCCTTAACGTCTCGCCCTTTGGTCTCCCCCTCTTAAGTACCACA
TTTGTAGAGGTTTTACTTGCTTTAAAAAACCTCCCACACCTCCCCCTGAACCTGAAACATAAAATGAATG
CAATTGTTGTTGTTAACTTGTTTATTGCAGCTTATAATGGTTACAAATAAAGCAATAGCATCACAAATTT
CACAAATAAAGCATTTTTTTCACTGCATTCTAGTTGTGGTTTGTCCAAACTCATCGGCTAGCTTACCCGG
GGAGCATGTCAAGGTCAAAATCGTCAAGAGCGTCAGCAGGCAGCATATCAAGGTCAAAGTCGTCAAGGGC
ATCGGCTGGGAGCATGTCTAAGTCAAAATCGTCAAGGGCGTCGGTCGGCCCGCCGCTTTCGCACTTTAGC
TGTTTCTCCAGGCCACATATGATTAGTTCCAGGCCGAAAAGGAAGGCAGGTTCGGCTCCCTGCCGGTCGA
ACAGCTCAATTGCTTGTCTCAGAAGTGGGGGCATAGAATCGGTGGTAGGTGTCTCTCTTTCCTCTTTTGC
TACTTGATGCTCCTGTTCCTCCAATACGCAGCCCAGTGTAAAGTGGCCCACGGCGGACAGAGCGTACAGT
GCGTTCTCCAGGGAGAAGCCTTGCTGACACAGGAACGCGAGCTGATTTTCCAGGGTTTCGTACTGTTTCT
CTGTTGGGCGGGTGCCGAGATGCACTTTAGCCCCGTCGCGATGTGAGAGGAGAGCACAGCGGTATGACTT
GGCGTTGTTCCGCAGAAAGTCTTGCCATGACTCGCCTTCCAGGGGGCAGAAGTGGGTATGATGCCTGTCC
AGCATCTCGATTGGCAGGGCATCGAGCAGGGCCCGCTTGTTCTTCACGTGCCAGTACAGGGTAGGCTGCT
CAACTCCCAGCTTTTGAGCGAGTTTCCTTGTCGTCAGGCCTTCGATACCGACACCATTGAGTAATTCCAG
AGCTCCGTTTATGACTTTGCTCTTGTCCAGTCTAGACATTGGACCAGGGTTTTCTTCAACATCACCACAA
GTGAGGAGAGAACCTCTACCTTCGGCACCGGGATTTCGGGTATATTTGAGTGGAATGAGTTCTTCAATCG
TAGTTTTGACTAACTTGCCATTCATTTCTATTAACACAAAACAATCTGGTGCATAGTCTGAAATCAACTC
CCTACACATACCACAAGGACTTACCACTCGAATACTTCTATCTACTTCGTCAGAATAAGGGTGTCTAACA
GCTACAATCGTGTCAAAATCCTTTTGTCCATTCGAAACTGCACTACCAATCGCAATGGCTTCTGCACAAA
CAGTTACTCGTCCTATATACGCTTCAATATGTACTGCCGAAATGATTTCTCCTGTTTTCGTACGAATTGC
CGCTCCCACATGATGTTTATTATCCTCATAAAGCATTGTAATCTTCTCTGTCGCTACTTCTACTAATTCT
AGATCCTGTTGAGAAATGTTAAATGTTTTCATGGTGGCGGCACTAGTAAGGGCGAATTCGGAGCCTGCTT
TTTTGTACAAACTTGTTGATATCTGCAGAATTCCACCACACTGGACTAGTGGATCCGAGCTCGGTACCAA
GCTTCTTCACGACACCTGAAATGGAAGAAAAAAACTTTGAACCACTGTCTGAGGCTTGAGAATGAACCAA
GATCCAAACTCAAAAAGGGCAAATTCCAAGGAGAATTACATCAAGTGCCAAGCTGGCCTAACTTCAGTCT
CCACCCACTCAGTGTGGGGAAACTCCATCGCATAAAACCCCTCCCCCCAACCTAAAGACGACGTACTCCA
AAAGCTCGAGAACTAATCGAGGTGCCTGGACGGCGCCCGGTACTCCGTGGAGTCACATGAAGCGACGGCT
GAGGACGGAAAGGCCCTTTTCCTTTGTGTGGGTGACTCACCCGCCCGCTCTCCCGAGCGCCGCGTCCTCC
ATTTTGAGCTCCCTGCAGCAGGGCCGGGAAGCGGCCATCTTTCCGCTCACGCAACTGGTGCCGACCGGGC
CAGCCTTGCCGCCCAGGGCGGGGCGATACACGGCGGCGCGAGGCCAGGCACCAGAGCAGGCCGGCCAGCT
TGAGACTACCCCCGTCCGATTCTCGGTGGCCGCGCTCGCAGGCCCCGCCTCGCCGAACATGTGCGCTGGG
ACGCACGGGCCCCGTCGCCGCCCGCGGCCCCAAAAACCGAAATACCAGTGTGCAGATCTTGGCCCGCATT
TACAAGACTATCTTGCCAGAAAAAAAGCGTCGCAGCAGGTCATCAAAAATTTTAAATGGCTAGAGACTTA
TCGAAAGCAGCGAGACAGGCGCGAAGGTGCCACCAGATTCGCACGCGGCGGCCCCAGCGCCCAGGCCAGG
CCTCAACTCAAGCACGAGGCGAAGGGGCTCCTTAAGCGCAAGGCCTCGAACTCTCCCACCCACTTCCAAC
CCGAAGCTCGGGATCAAGAATCACGTACTGCAGCCAGGTGGAAGTAATTCAAGGCACGCAAGGGCCATAA
CCCGTAAAGAGGCCAGGCCCGCGGGAACCACACACGGCACTTACCTGTGTTCTGGCGGCAAACCCGTTGC
GAAAAAGAACGTTCACGGCGACTACTGCACTTATATACGGTTCTCCCCCACCCTCGGGAAAAAGGCGGAG
CCAGTACACGACATCACTTTCCCAGTTTACCCCGCGCCACCTTCTCTAGGCACCGGTTCAATTGCCGACC
CCTCCCCCCAACTTCTCGGGGACTGTGGGCGATGTGCGCTCTGCCCACTGACGGGCACCGGAGCCTCACG
ATCGATATGTCGAGTTTACTCCCTATCAGTGATAGAGAACGTATGTCGAGTTTACTCCCTATCAGTGATA
GAGAACGATGTCGAGTTTACTCCCTATCAGTGATAGAGAACGTATGTCGAGTTTACTCCCTATCAGTGAT
AGAGAACGTATGTCGAGTTTACTCCCTATCAGTGATAGAGAACGTATGTCGAGTTTATCCCTATCAGTGA
TAGAGAACGTATGTCGAGTTTACTCCCTATCAGTGATAGAGAACGTATGTCGAGGTAGGCGTGTACGGTG
GGAGGCCTATATAAGCAGAGCTCGTTTAGTGAACCGTCAGATCGCCTGGAGAATTGGCTAGGCACCGGTG
ACAAGTTTGTACAAAAAAGCAGGCTCCGAATTCACCGGTGCCGCCACCATGTACCCATACGATGTTCCAG
ATTACGCTTCGCCGAAGAAAAAGCGCAAGGTCGAAGCGTCCGACAAGAAGTACAGCATCGGCCTGGCCAT
CGGCACCAACTCTGTGGGCTGGGCCGTGATCACCGACGAGTACAAGGTGCCCAGCAAGAAATTCAAGGTG
CTGGGCAACACCGACCGGCACAGCATCAAGAAGAACCTGATCGGAGCCCTGCTGTTCGACAGCGGCGAAA
CAGCCGAGGCCACCCGGCTGAAGAGAACCGCCAGAAGAAGATACACCAGACGGAAGAACCGGATCTGCTA
TCTGCAAGAGATCTTCAGCAACGAGATGGCCAAGGTGGACGACAGCTTCTTCCACAGACTGGAAGAGTCC
TTCCTGGTGGAAGAGGATAAGAAGCACGAGCGGCACCCCATCTTCGGCAACATCGTGGACGAGGTGGCCT
ACCACGAGAAGTACCCCACCATCTACCACCTGAGAAAGAAACTGGTGGACAGCACCGACAAGGCCGACCT
GCGGCTGATCTATCTGGCCCTGGCCCACATGATCAAGTTCCGGGGCCACTTCCTGATCGAGGGCGACCTG
AACCCCGACAACAGCGACGTGGACAAGCTGTTCATCCAGCTGGTGCAGACCTACAACCAGCTGTTCGAGG
AAAACCCCATCAACGCCAGCGGCGTGGACGCCAAGGCCATCCTGTCTGCCAGACTGAGCAAGAGCAGACG
GCTGGAAAATCTGATCGCCCAGCTGCCCGGCGAGAAGAAGAATGGCCTGTTCGGCAACCTGATTGCCCTG
AGCCTGGGCCTGACCCCCAACTTCAAGAGCAACTTCGACCTGGCCGAGGATGCCAAACTGCAGCTGAGCA
AGGACACCTACGACGACGACCTGGACAACCTGCTGGCCCAGATCGGCGACCAGTACGCCGACCTGTTTCT
GGCCGCCAAGAACCTGTCCGACGCCATCCTGCTGAGCGACATCCTGAGAGTGAACACCGAGATCACCAAG
GCCCCCCTGAGCGCCTCTATGATCAAGAGATACGACGAGCACCACCAGGACCTGACCCTGCTGAAAGCTC
TCGTGCGGCAGCAGCTGCCTGAGAAGTACAAAGAGATTTTCTTCGACCAGAGCAAGAACGGCTACGCCGG
CTACATTGACGGCGGAGCCAGCCAGGAAGAGTTCTACAAGTTCATCAAGCCCATCCTGGAAAAGATGGAC
GGCACCGAGGAACTGCTCGTGAAGCTGAACAGAGAGGACCTGCTGCGGAAGCAGCGGACCTTCGACAACG
GCAGCATCCCCCACCAGATCCACCTGGGAGAGCTGCACGCCATTCTGCGGCGGCAGGAAGATTTTTACCC
ATTCCTGAAGGACAACCGGGAAAAGATCGAGAAGATCCTGACCTTCCGCATCCCCTACTACGTGGGCCCT
CTGGCCAGGGGAAACAGCAGATTCGCCTGGATGACCAGAAAGAGCGAGGAAACCATCACCCCCTGGAACT
TCGAGGAAGTGGTGGACAAGGGCGCTTCCGCCCAGAGCTTCATCGAGCGGATGACCAACTTCGATAAGAA
CCTGCCCAACGAGAAGGTGCTGCCCAAGCACAGCCTGCTGTACGAGTACTTCACCGTGTATAACGAGCTG
ACCAAAGTGAAATACGTGACCGAGGGAATGAGAAAGCCCGCCTTCCTGAGCGGCGAGCAGAAAAAGGCCA
TCGTGGACCTGCTGTTCAAGACCAACCGGAAAGTGACCGTGAAGCAGCTGAAAGAGGACTACTTCAAGAA
AATCGAGTGCTTCGACTCCGTGGAAATCTCCGGCGTGGAAGATCGGTTCAACGCCTCCCTGGGCACATAC
CACGATCTGCTGAAAATTATCAAGGACAAGGACTTCCTGGACAATGAGGAAAACGAGGACATTCTGGAAG
ATATCGTGCTGACCCTGACACTGTTTGAGGACAGAGAGATGATCGAGGAACGGCTGAAAACCTATGCCCA
CCTGTTCGACGACAAAGTGATGAAGCAGCTGAAGCGGCGGAGATACACCGGCTGGGGCAGGCTGAGCCGG
AAGCTGATCAACGGCATCCGGGACAAGCAGTCCGGCAAGACAATCCTGGATTTCCTGAAGTCCGACGGCT
TCGCCAACAGAAACTTCATGCAGCTGATCCACGACGACAGCCTGACCTTTAAAGAGGACATCCAGAAAGC
CCAGGTGTCCGGCCAGGGCGATAGCCTGCACGAGCACATTGCCAATCTGGCCGGCAGCCCCGCCATTAAG
AAGGGCATCCTGCAGACAGTGAAGGTGGTGGACGAGCTCGTGAAAGTGATGGGCCGGCACAAGCCCGAGA
ACATCGTGATCGAAATGGCCAGAGAGAACCAGACCACCCAGAAGGGACAGAAGAACAGCCGCGAGAGAAT
GAAGCGGATCGAAGAGGGCATCAAAGAGCTGGGCAGCCAGATCCTGAAAGAACACCCCGTGGAAAACACC
CAGCTGCAGAACGAGAAGCTGTACCTGTACTACCTGCAGAATGGGCGGGATATGTACGTGGACCAGGAAC
TGGACATCAACCGGCTGTCCGACTACGATGTGGACGCCATCGTGCCTCAGAGCTTTCTGAAGGACGACTC
CATCGACAACAAGGTGCTGACCAGAAGCGACAAGAACCGGGGCAAGAGCGACAACGTGCCCTCCGAAGAG
GTCGTGAAGAAGATGAAGAACTACTGGCGGCAGCTGCTGAACGCCAAGCTGATTACCCAGAGAAAGTTCG
ACAATCTGACCAAGGCCGAGAGAGGCGGCCTGAGCGAACTGGATAAGGCCGGCTTCATCAAGAGACAGCT
GGTGGAAACCCGGCAGATCACAAAGCACGTGGCACAGATCCTGGACTCCCGGATGAACACTAAGTACGAC
GAGAATGACAAGCTGATCCGGGAAGTGAAAGTGATCACCCTGAAGTCCAAGCTGGTGTCCGATTTCCGGA
AGGATTTCCAGTTTTACAAAGTGCGCGAGATCAACAACTACCACCACGCCCACGACGCCTACCTGAACGC
CGTCGTGGGAACCGCCCTGATCAAAAAGTACCCTAAGCTGGAAAGCGAGTTCGTGTACGGCGACTACAAG
GTGTACGACGTGCGGAAGATGATCGCCAAGAGCGAGCAGGAAATCGGCAAGGCTACCGCCAAGTACTTCT
TCTACAGCAACATCATGAACTTTTTCAAGACCGAGATTACCCTGGCCAACGGCGAGATCCGGAAGCGGCC
TCTGATCGAGACAAACGGCGAAACCGGGGAGATCGTGTGGGATAAGGGCCGGGATTTTGCCACCGTGCGG
AAAGTGCTGAGCATGCCCCAAGTGAATATCGTGAAAAAGACCGAGGTGCAGACAGGCGGCTTCAGCAAAG
AGTCTATCCTGCCCAAGAGGAACAGCGATAAGCTGATCGCCAGAAAGAAGGACTGGGACCCTAAGAAGTA
CGGCGGCTTCGACAGCCCCACCGTGGCCTATTCTGTGCTGGTGGTGGCCAAAGTGGAAAAGGGCAAGTCC
AAGAAACTGAAGAGTGTGAAAGAGCTGCTGGGGATCACCATCATGGAAAGAAGCAGCTTCGAGAAGAATC
CCATCGACTTTCTGGAAGCCAAGGGCTACAAAGAAGTGAAAAAGGACCTGATCATCAAGCTGCCTAAGTA
CTCCCTGTTCGAGCTGGAAAACGGCCGGAAGAGAATGCTGGCCTCTGCCGGCGAACTGCAGAAGGGAAAC
GAACTGGCCCTGCCCTCCAAATATGTGAACTTCCTGTACCTGGCCAGCCACTATGAGAAGCTGAAGGGCT
CCCCCGAGGATAATGAGCAGAAACAGCTGTTTGTGGAACAGCACAAGCACTACCTGGACGAGATCATCGA
GCAGATCAGCGAGTTCTCCAAGAGAGTGATCCTGGCCGACGCTAATCTGGACAAAGTGCTGTCCGCCTAC
AACAAGCACCGGGATAAGCCCATCAGAGAGCAGGCCGAGAATATCATCCACCTGTTTACCCTGACCAATC
TGGGAGCCCCTGCCGCCTTCAAGTACTTTGACACCACCATCGACCGGAAGAGGTACACCAGCACCAAAGA
GGTGCTGGACGCCACCCTGATCCACCAGAGCATCACCGGCCTGTACGAGACACGGATCGACCTGTCTCAG
CTGGGAGGCGACAGCCCCAAGAAGAAGAGAAAGGTGGAGGCCAGCTGATTAATTAAGAATTCGACCCAGC
TTTCTTGTACAAAGTGGTTGATATCCAGCACAGTGGCGGCCGCTCGAGTCTAGAGGGCCCGCGGTTCGAA
GGTAAGCCTATCCCTAACCCTCTCCTCGGTCTCGATTCTACGCGTACCGGTTAGGGGCCCGTTTAAACCC
GCTGATCAGCCTCGACTGTGCCTTCTAGTTGCCAGCCATCTGTTGTTTGCCCCTCCCCCGTGCCTTCCTT
GACCCTGGAAGGTGCCACTCCCACTGTCCTTTCCTAATAAAATGAGGAAATTGCATCGCATTGTCTGAGT
AGGTGTCATTCTATTCTGGGGGGTGGGGTGGGGCAGGACAGCAAGGGGGAGGATTGGGAAGACAATAGCA
GGCATGCTGGGGATGCGGTGGGCTCTATGGCGACGCGCCTGGATCCCCGGGTACCGAGTTGGGAGCTCAC
GGGGACAGCCCCCCCCCAAAGCCCCCAGGGATGTAATTACGTCCCTCCCCCGCTAGGGGGCAGCAGCGAG
CCGCCCGGGGCTCCGCTCCGGTCCGGCGCTCCCCCCGCATCCCCGAGCCGGCAGCGTGCGGGGACAGCCC
GGGCACGGGGAAGGTGGCACGGGATCGCTTTCCTCTGAACGCTTCTCGCTGCTCTTTGAGCCTGCAGACA
CCTGGGGGGATACGGGGAAAAAGCTTTAGGCTGAAAGAGAGATTTAGAATGACAGTCTAGTGGGAGCTCA
CGGGGACAGCCCCCCCCCAAAGCCCCCAGGGATGTAATTACGTCCCTCCCCCGCTAGGGGGCAGCAGCGA
GCCGCCCGGGGCTCCGCTCCGGTCCGGCGCTCCCCCCGCATCCCCGAGCCGGCAGCGTGCGGGGACAGCC
CGGGCACGGGGAAGGTGGCACGGGATCGCTTTCCTCTGAACGCTTCTCGCTGCTCTTTGAGCCTGCAGAC
ACCTGGGGGGATACGGGGAAAAAGCTTTAGGCTGAAAGAGAGATTTAGAATGACAGAACTCGATTTCATT
GCAGACTGGCCGGCCACTAGTACGCGCCGGCTCGACATACTAGTTAAAAGTTTTGTTACTTTATAGAAGA
AATTTTGAGTTTTTGTTTTTTTTTAATAAATAAATAAACATAAATAAATTGTTTGTTGAATTTATTATTA
GTATGTAAGTGTAAATATAATAAAACTTAATATCTATTCAAATTAATAAATAAACCTCGATATACAGACC
GATAAAACACATGCGTCAATTTTACGCATGATTATCTTTAACGTACGTCACAATATGATTATCTTTCTAG
GGTTAAAAGGGCGAATTCGCGGCCGCTAAATTCAATTCGCCCTATAGTGAGTCGTATTACAATTCACTGG
CCGTCGTTTTACAACGTCGTGACTGGGAAAACCCTGGCGTTACCCAACTTAATCGCCTTGCAGCACATCC
CCCTTTCGCCAGCTGGCGTAATAGCGAAGAGGCCCGCACCGATCGCCCTTCCCAACAGTTGCGCAGCCTA
TACGTACGGCAGTTTAAGGTTTACACCTATAAAAGAGAGAGCCGTTATCGTCTGTTTGTGGATGTACAGA
GTGATATTATTGACACGCCGGGGCGACGGATGGTGATCCCCCTGGCCAGTGCACGTCTGCTGTCAGATAA
AGTCTCCCGTGAACTTTACCCGGTGGTGCATATCGGGGATGAAAGCTGGCGCATGATGACCACCGATATG
GCCAGTGTGCCGGTCTCCGTTATCGGGGAAGAAGTGGCTGATCTCAGCCACCGCGAAAATGACATCAAAA
ACGCCATTAACCTGATGTTCTGGGGAATATAAATGTCAGGCATGAGATTATCAAAAAGGATCTTCACCTA
GATCCTTTTCACGTAGAAAGCCAGTCCGCAGAAACGGTGCTGACCCCGGATGAATGTCAGCTACTGGGCT
ATCTGGACAAGGGAAAACGCAAGCGCAAAGAGAAAGCAGGTAGCTTGCAGTGGGCTTACATGGCGATAGC
TAGACTGGGCGGTTTTATGGACAGCAAGCGAACCGGAATTGCCAGCTGGGGCGCCCTCTGGTAAGGTTGG
GAAGCCCTGCAAAGTAAACTGGATGGCTTTCTTGCCGCCAAGGATCTGATGGCGCAGGGGATCAAGCTCT
GATCAAGAGACAGGATGAGGATCGTTTCGCATGATTGAACAAGATGGATTGCACGCAGGTTCTCCGGCCG
CTTGGGTGGAGAGGCTATTCGGCTATGACTGGGCACAACAGACAATCGGCTGCTCTGATGCCGCCGTGTT
CCGGCTGTCAGCGCAGGGGCGCCCGGTTCTTTTTGTCAAGACCGACCTGTCCGGTGCCCTGAATGAACTG
CAAGACGAGGCAGCGCGGCTATCGTGGCTGGCCACGACGGGCGTTCCTTGCGCAGCTGTGCTCGACGTTG
TCACTGAAGCGGGAAGGGACTGGCTGCTATTGGGCGAAGTGCCGGGGCAGGATCTCCTGTCATCTCACCT
TGCTCCTGCCGAGAAAGTATCCATCATGGCTGATGCAATGCGGCGGCTGCATACGCTTGATCCGGCTACC
TGCCCATTCGACCACCAAGCGAAACATCGCATCGAGCGAGCACGTACTCGGATGGAAGCCGGTCTTGTCG
ATCAGGATGATCTGGACGAAGAGCATCAGGGGCTCGCGCCAGCCGAACTGTTCGCCAGGCTCAAGGCGAG
CATGCCCGACGGCGAGGATCTCGTCGTGACCCATGGCGATGCCTGCTTGCCGAATATCATGGTGGAAAAT
GGCCGCTTTTCTGGATTCATCGACTGTGGCCGGCTGGGTGTGGCGGACCGCTATCAGGACATAGCGTTGG
CTACCCGTGATATTGCTGAAGAGCTTGGCGGCGAATGGGCTGACCGCTTCCTCGTGCTTTACGGTATCGC
CGCTCCCGATTCGCAGCGCATCGCCTTCTATCGCCTTCTTGACGAGTTCTTCTGAATTATTAACGCTTAC
AATTTCCTGATGCGGTATTTTCTCCTTACGCATCTGTGCGGTATTTCACACCGCATCAGGTGGCACTTTT
CGGGGAAATGTGCGCGGAACCCCTATTTGTTTATTTTTCTAAATACATTCAAATATGTATCCGCTCATGA
GATTATCAAAAAGGATCTTCACCTAGATCCTTTTAAATTAAAAATGAAGTTTTAAATCAATCTAAAGTAT
ATATGAGTAAACTTGGTCTGACAGTTACCAATGCTTAATCAGTGAGGCACCTATCTCAGCGATCTGTCTA
TTTCGTTCATCCATAGTTGCCTGACTCCCCGTCGTGTAGATAACTACGATACGGGAGGGCTTACCATCTG
GCCCCAGTGCTGCAATGATACCGCGAGACCCACGCTCACCGGCTCCAGATTTATCAGCAATAAACCAGCC
AGCCGGAAGGGCCGAGCGCAGAAGTGGTCCTGCAACTTTATCCGCCTCCATCCAGTCTATTAATTGTTGC
CGGGAAGCTAGAGTAAGTAGTTCGCCAGTTAATAGTTTGCGCAACGTTGTTGCCATTGCTACAGGCATCG
TGGTGTCACGCTCGTCGTTTGGTATGGCTTCATTCAGCTCCGGTTCCCAACGATCAAGGCGAGTTACATG
ATCCCCCATGTTGTGCAAAAAAGCGGTTAGCTCCTTCGGTCCTCCGATCGTTGTCAGAAGTAAGTTGGCC
GCAGTGTTATCACTCATGGTTATGGCAGCACTGCATAATTCTCTTACTGTCATGCCATCCGTAAGATGCT
TTTCTGTGACTGGTGAGTACTCAACCAAGTCATTCTGAGAATAGTGTATGCGGCGACCGAGTTGCTCTTG
CCCGGCGTCAATACGGGATAATACCGCGCCACATAGCAGAACTTTAAAAGTGCTCATCATTGGAAAACGT
TCTTCGGGGCGAAAACTCTCAAGGATCTTACCGCTGTTGAGATCCAGTTCGATGTAACCCACTCGTGCAC
CCAACTGATCTTCAGCATCTTTTACTTTCACCAGCGTTTCTGGGTGAGCAAAAACAGGAAGGCAAAATGC
CGCAAAAAAGGGAATAAGGGCGACACGGAAATGTTGAATACTCATACTCTTCCTTTTTCAATATTATTGA
AGCATTTATCAGGGTTATTGTCTCATGACCAAAATCCCTTAACGTGAGTTTTCGTTCCACTGAGCGTCAG
ACCCCGTAGAAAAGATCAAAGGATCTTCTTGAGATCCTTTTTTTCTGCGCGTAATCTGCTGCTTGCAAAC
AAAAAAACCACCGCTACCAGCGGTGGTTTGTTTGCCGGATCAAGAGCTACCAACTCTTTTTCCGAAGGTA
ACTGGCTTCAGCAGAGCGCAGATACCAAATACTGTTCTTCTAGTGTAGCCGTAGTTAGGCCACCACTTCA
AGAACTCTGTAGCACCGCCTACATACCTCGCTCTGCTAATCCTGTTACCAGTGGCTGCTGCCAGTGGCGA
TAAGTCGTGTCTTACCGGGTTGGACTCAAGACGATAGTTACCGGATAAGGCGCAGCGGTCGGGCTGAACG
GGGGGTTCGTGCACACAGCCCAGCTTGGAGCGAACGACCTACACCGAACTGAGATACCTACAGCGTGAGC
TATGAGAAAGCGCCACGCTTCCCGAAGGGAGAAAGGCGGACAGGTATCCGGTAAGCGGCAGGGTCGGAAC
AGGAGAGCGCACGAGGGAGCTTCCAGGGGGAAACGCCTGGTATCTTTATAGTCCTGTCGGGTTTCGCCAC
CTCTGACTTGAGCGTCGATTTTTGTGATGCTCGTCAGGGGGGCGGAGCCTATGGAAAAACGCCAGCAACG
CGGCCTTTTTACGGTTCCTGGCCTTTTGCTGGCCTTTTGCTCACATGTTCTTTCCTGCGTTATCCCCTGA
TTCTGTGGATAACCGTATTACCGCCTTTGAGTGAGCTGATACCGCTCGCCGCAGCCGAACGACCGAGCGC
AGCGAGTCAGTGAGCGAGGAAGCGGAAG
Features (pLannotate 1.2.2; 31 found; start..end, strand, type, name):
      2..94      +  CDS            lacI (fragment): lac repressor; lacI; The lac repressor binds to the lac operator to inhibit transcription in E. coli. This inhibition can be relieved by adding lactose or isopropyl-β-D-thiogalactopyranoside (IPTG).
    107..128     +  protein_bind   CAP binding site: CAP binding activates transcription in the presence of cAMP. E. coli catabolite activator protein
    143..173     +  promoter       lac promoter: promoter for the E. coli lac operon
    177..199     +  protein_bind   lac operator (fragment): The lac repressor binds to the lac operator to inhibit transcription in E. coli. This inhibition can be relieved by adding lactose or isopropyl-β-D-thiogalactopyranoside (IPTG). lac repressor encoded by lacI
    242..260     +  promoter       T3 promoter: promoter for bacteriophage T3 RNA polymerase
    698..715     -  misc_feature   MCS (fragment): pUC18/19 multiple cloning site
   1394..1462    +  CDS            large T antigen (fragment): large T antigen from SV40 (simian virus 40)
   1485..1566    +  polyA_signal   SV40 poly(A) signal: SV40 polyadenylation signal
   1612..1722    -  CDS            VP48: 3 tandem repeats of the minimal activation domain of herpes simplex virus VP16 (Cheng et al., 2013)
   1652..2349    -  CDS            rtTA3 (fragment): reverse tetracycline transactivator 3 activates expression from Tet-responsive promoters in the presence of doxycycline
   2413..2832    -  CDS            bsr: BSR_BACCE - Experimental evidence at protein level: Swiss-Prot protein existence level 1. Catalyzes the deamination of the cytosine moiety of the antibiotics blasticidin S, cytomycin and acetylblasticidin S. From Bacillus cereus.
   2862..2886    -  protein_bind   attB1: mutant version of attB; recombination site for the Gateway® BP reaction BP Clonase™
   2947..4125    -  promoter       EF-1α promoter: strong constitutive promoter for human elongation factor EF-1α
   4142..4456    +  promoter       tight TRE promoter: Tet-responsive promoter PTight, consisting of seven tet operator sequences followed by the minimal CMV promoter
   4481..4505    +  protein_bind   attB1: mutant version of attB; recombination site for the Gateway® BP reaction BP Clonase™
   4532..4559    +  CDS            3xHA (fragment): three tandem HA epitope tags
   4592..8692    +  CDS            Cas9: Cas9 (Csn1) endonuclease from the Streptococcus pyogenes Type II CRISPR/Cas system generates RNA-guided double strand breaks in DNA
   8744..8768    -  protein_bind   attB2: mutant version of attB; recombination site for the Gateway® BP reaction BP Clonase™
   8821..8862    +  CDS            V5 tag: epitope tag from simian virus 5
   8906..9130    +  polyA_signal   bGH poly(A) signal: bovine growth hormone polyadenylation signal
   9141..9158    -  misc_feature   MCS (fragment): pUC18/19 multiple cloning site
  10051..10069   -  promoter       T7 promoter: promoter for bacteriophage T7 RNA polymerase
  10072..10219   +  CDS            lacZα (fragment): LacZα fragment of β-galactosidase; lacZ fragment
  10229..10532   +  CDS            ccdB (fragment): CcdB, a bacterial toxin that poisons DNA gyrase; ccdB; Plasmids containing the ccdB gene cannot be propagated in standard E. coli strains.
  10580..10849   +  CDS            tnpA (fragment): TN5P_ECOLX - Also known as tnp. Experimental evidence at protein level: Swiss-Prot protein existence level 1. Mediates transposition of transposon Tn5 by a 'cut and paste' mechanism. First, the monomeric transposase binds the 19 bp inverted DNA repeats flanking the transposon. Then, dimerization of the DNA- bound transposase creates a synaptic DNA complex. After nicking of the first DNA strand, excision of the transposon proceeds through a series of intermediates. The transposase then mediates the insertion of the transposon at a new site by strand transfer. The activity of the wild- type tran
  10881..11675   +  CDS            NeoR/KanR: aminoglycoside phosphotransferase from Tn5; aph(3')-II (or nptII); confers resistance to neomycin, kanamycin, and G418 (Geneticin®)
  11696..11746   -  misc_feature   bom (fragment): basis of mobility region from pBR322
  11773..11832   +  promoter       AmpR promoter (fragment): bla
  11925..12785   -  CDS            AmpR: β-lactamase; bla; confers resistance to ampicillin, carbenicillin, and related antibiotics
  12786..12838   -  promoter       AmpR promoter (fragment): bla
  12909..13497   +  rep_origin     ori: high-copy-number ColE1/pMB1/pBR322/pUC origin of replication
