[The description below was written by a language model from this plasmid's Addgene catalogue record and pLannotate feature annotations shown in this document.]
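Description:
pAT1089_PB-EF1a-Blast_2A_rtTA3-SV40pA_pCW-dCas9 is a 13.7 kb mammalian expression plasmid built on the pAT1502 backbone and designed as a PiggyBac transposon vector for generating stable cell lines with doxycycline-inducible expression of catalytically dead Streptococcus pyogenes Cas9 (dCas9). In bacteria it replicates from a ColE1/pUC-type origin, although the record lists it as low copy, and it is selected with both ampicillin (β-lactamase) and kanamycin (Tn5 aminoglycoside phosphotransferase). The annotation does not pick out the PiggyBac terminal repeats. Their presence is inferred from the construct name and stated purpose, and a separately supplied PiggyBac transposase would be needed for genomic integration. Several backbone remnants are also annotated, including fragments of lacI, lacZα, ccdB and Tn5 transposase, and T3 and T7 promoters.

The payload consists of two divergently oriented transcription units. On one strand, the constitutive human EF-1α promoter drives a blasticidin deaminase (bsr) gene which, according to the plasmid name, is linked through a 2A peptide to the reverse tetracycline transactivator rtTA3, terminated by an SV40 polyadenylation signal. This single transcript provides both blasticidin selection of integrants and the Tet-On activator. On the other strand, a tight TRE promoter (seven tet operators upstream of a minimal CMV promoter) controls an N-terminally HA-tagged dCas9 that was introduced by Gateway recombination and is flanked by attB1 and attB2 sites. A V5 tag sequence and a bGH polyadenylation signal follow, though the record does not indicate whether the V5 tag is fused in frame. In the presence of doxycycline, rtTA3 binds the TRE and switches on dCas9. The resulting cell lines serve as platforms for RNA-guided, nuclease-free targeting, and the associated publication concerns CRISPR-based DNA demethylation with the Casilio-ME system.
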