Addgene plasmid #134895: pAT1089_PB-EF1a-Blast_2A_rtTA3-SV40pA_pCW-dCas9
Purpose: PiggyBac vector for establishement of doxycycline-inducible Sp dCas9 expression cell lines
Depositing lab: Albert Cheng. Depositing organization: Jackson Laboratory. Publication: Enhanced CRISPR-based DNA demethylation by Casilio-ME-mediated RNA-guided coupling of methylcytosine oxidation and DNA repair pathways. Taghbalout A, Du M, Jillette N, Rosikiewicz W, Rath A, Heinen CD, Li S, Cheng AW. Nat Commun. 2019 Sep 20;10(1):4296. doi: 10.1038/s41467-019-12339-7. PubMed 31541098.
Backbone
  Vector backbone: pAT1502
  Backbone size w/o insert (bp): 11095
  Total vector size (bp): 13678
  Vector type: Mammalian Expression
  Selectable markers: Blasticidin
Growth in bacteria
  Bacterial resistance: Ampicillin and Kanamycin, 100 & 50 μg/mL
  Growth temperature: 30°C
  Growth strain: NEB Stable
  Copy number: Low Copy
Gene/Insert
  Gene/Insert name: HA-dCas9
  Species: Streptococcus pyrogenes
  Insert size (bp): 4508
  Promoter: TET_ON (Dox inducible)
  Tag / fusion protein: HA-dCas9 (N terminal on insert)
  Cloning method: Gateway Cloning
  Sequencing primers: 5′ taggcgtgtacggtgggagg; 3′ tagaaggcacagtcgagg
Terms and licenses: Academic/Nonprofit Terms; Industry Terms: Not Available to Industry
How to cite: pAT1089_PB-EF1a-Blast_2A_rtTA3-SV40pA_pCW-dCas9 was a gift from Albert Cheng (Addgene plasmid # 134895)
